>Addgene plasmid #221061 | H75K SUMO1 | addgene full sequence | sequence record 459088 | Addgene NGS Result
GGGCTTTGGGATCCTTATCCGCCGGTCTGTTCCTGGTATACTTCAATCACGTCCTCCTCTTCCATACCCA
GCTCTTTAGGAGTCTTGTTGTCCGCGATGCGCTGGCCTTCGAACAGGAAGCGTAAGCTGTTCATCGGAAC
ACCCTGGCGCTGGCAATACGATTCCTTCAGCTTTTTCAGATGCGTAGTCATCTTAACTTTGAAATGAATC
TCGCTACTGTCCTGTCCAATCACTTTCAGTTTAATATACTCCCCTTCTTTTTTATCACCAAGATCCTCCG
TTGAGGGTTTGGCTTCCTGATCACTCATAGAACCACCCCATGAGCCGCCGAATTCATGCATGCCCTGAAA
ATACAGGTTTTCGTGATGATGGTGGTGATGGTGGTGCATGATATGTATATCTCCTTCTTAAAGTTAAACA
AAATTATTTCTAGAGGGGAATTGTTATCCGCTCACAATTCCCCTATAGTGAGTCGTATTAATTTCGCGGG
ATCGAGATCTCGATCCTCTACGCCGGACGCATCGTGGCCGGCATCACCGGCGCCACAGGTGCGGTTGCTG
GCGCCTATATCGCCGACATCACCGATGGGGAAGATCGGGCTCGCCACTTCGGGCTCATGAGCGCTTGTTT
CGGCGTGGGTATGGTGGCAGGCCCCGTGGCCGGGGGACTGTTGGGCGCCATCTCCTTGCATGCACCATTC
CTTGCGGCGGCGGTGCTCAACGGCCTCAACCTACTACTGGGCTGCTTCCTAATGCAGGAGTCGCATAAGG
GAGAGCGTCGAGATCCCGGACACCATCGAATGGCGCAAAACCTTTCGCGGTATGGCATGATAGCGCCCGG
AAGAGAGTCAATTCAGGGTGGTGAATGTGAAACCAGTAACGTTATACGATGTCGCAGAGTATGCCGGTGT
CTCTTATCAGACCGTTTCCCGCGTGGTGAACCAGGCCAGCCACGTTTCTGCGAAAACGCGGGAAAAAGTG
GAAGCGGCGATGGCGGAGCTGAATTACATTCCCAACCGCGTGGCACAACAACTGGCGGGCAAACAGTCGT
TGCTGATTGGCGTTGCCACCTCCAGTCTGGCCCTGCACGCGCCGTCGCAAATTGTCGCGGCGATTAAATC
TCGCGCCGATCAACTGGGTGCCAGCGTGGTGGTGTCGATGGTAGAACGAAGCGGCGTCGAAGCCTGTAAA
GCGGCGGTGCACAATCTTCTCGCGCAACGCGTCAGTGGGCTGATCATTAACTATCCGCTGGATGACCAGG
ATGCCATTGCTGTGGAAGCTGCCTGCACTAATGTTCCGGCGTTATTTCTTGATGTCTCTGACCAGACACC
CATCAACAGTATTATTTTCTCCCATGAAGACGGTACGCGACTGGGCGTGGAGCATCTGGTCGCATTGGGT
CACCAGCAAATCGCGCTGTTAGCGGGCCCATTAAGTTCTGTCTCGGCGCGTCTGCGTCTGGCTGGCTGGC
ATAAATATCTCACTCGCAATCAAATTCAGCCGATAGCGGAACGGGAAGGCGACTGGAGTGCCATGTCCGG
TTTTCAACAAACCATGCAAATGCTGAATGAGGGCATCGTTCCCACTGCGATGCTGGTTGCCAACGATCAG
ATGGCGCTGGGCGCAATGCGCGCCATTACCGAGTCCGGGCTGCGCGTTGGTGCGGATATCTCGGTAGTGG
GATACGACGATACCGAAGACAGCTCATGTTATATCCCGCCGTTAACCACCATCAAACAGGATTTTCGCCT
GCTGGGGCAAACCAGCGTGGACCGCTTGCTGCAACTCTCTCAGGGCCAGGCGGTGAAGGGCAATCAGCTG
TTGCCCGTCTCACTGGTGAAAAGAAAAACCACCCTGGCGCCCAATACGCAAACCGCCTCTCCCCGCGCGT
TGGCCGATTCATTAATGCAGCTGGCACGACAGGTTTCCCGACTGGAAAGCGGGCAGTGAGCGCAACGCAA
TTAATGTAAGTTAGCTCACTCATTAGGCACCGGGATCTCGACCGATGCCCTTGAGAGCCTTCAACCCAGT
CAGCTCCTTCCGGTGGGCGCGGGGCATGACTATCGTCGCCGCACTTATGACTGTCTTCTTTATCATGCAA
CTCGTAGGACAGGTGCCGGCAGCGCTCTGGGTCATTTTCGGCGAGGACCGCTTTCGCTGGAGCGCGACGA
TGATCGGCCTGTCGCTTGCGGTATTCGGAATCTTGCACGCCCTCGCTCAAGCCTTCGTCACTGGTCCCGC
CACCAAACGTTTCGGCGAGAAGCAGGCCATTATCGCCGGCATGGCGGCCGACGCGCTGGGCTACGTCTTG
CTGGCGTTCGCGACGCGAGGCTGGATGGCCTTCCCCATTATGATTCTTCTCGCTTCCGGCGGCATCGGGA
TGCCCGCGTTGCAGGCCATGCTGTCCAGGCAGGTAGATGACGACCATCAGGGACAGCTTCAAGGATCGCT
CGCGGCTCTTACCAGCCTAACTTCGATCATTGGACCGCTGATCGTCACGGCGATTTATGCCGCCTCGGCG
AGCACATGGAACGGGTTGGCATGGATTGTAGGCGCCGCCCTATACCTTGTCTGCCTCCCCGCGTTGCGTC
GCGGTGCATGGAGCCGGGCCACCTCGACCTGAATGGAAGCCGGCGGCACCTCGCTAACGGATTCACCACT
CCAAGAATTGGAGCCAATCAATTCTTGCGGAGAACTGTGAATGCGCAAACCAACCCTTGGCAGAACATAT
CCATCGCGTCCGCCATCTCCAGCAGCCGCACGCGGCGCATCTCGGGCAGCGTTGGGTCCTGGCCACGGGT
GCGCATGATCGTGCTCCTGTCGTTGAGGACCCGGCTAGGCTGGCGGGGGTGCCTTACTGGTTAGCAGAAT
GAATCACCGATACGCGAGCGAACGTGAAGCGACTGCTGCTGCAAAACGTCTGCGACCTGAGCAACAACAT
GAATGGTCTTCGGTTTCCGTGTTTCGTAAAGTCTGGAAACGCGGAAGTCAGCGCCCTGCACCATTATGTT
CCGGATCTGCATCGCAGGATGCTGCTGGCTACCCTGTGGAACACCTACATCTGTATTAACGAAGCGCTGG
CATTGACCCTGAGTGATTTTTCTCTGGTCCCGCCGCATCCATACCGCCAGTTGTTTACCCTCACAACGTT
CCAGTAACCGGGCATGTTCATCATCAGTAACCCGTATCGTGAGCATCCTCTCTCGTTTCATCGGTATCAT
TACCCCCATGAACAGAAATCCCCCTTACACGGAGGCATCAGTGACCAAACAGGAAAAAACCGCCCTTAAC
ATGGCCCGCTTTATCAGAAGCCAGACATTAACGCTTCTGGAGAAACTCAACGAGCTGGACGCGGATGAAC
AGGCAGACATCTGTGAATCGCTTCACGACCACGCTGATGAGCTTTACCGCAGCTGCCTCGCGCGTTTCGG
TGATGACGGTGAAAACCTCTGACACATGCAGCTCCCGGAGACGGTCACAGCTTGTCTGTAAGCGGATGCC
GGGAGCAGACAAGCCCGTCAGGGCGCGTCAGCGGGTGTTGGCGGGTGTCGGGGCGCAGCCATGACCCAGT
CACGTAGCGATAGCGGAGTGTATACTGGCTTAACTATGCGGCATCAGAGCAGATTGTACTGAGAGTGCAC
CATTGCGGTGTGAAATACCGCACAGATGCGTAAGGAGAAAATACCGCATCAGGCGCTCTTCCGCTTCCTC
GCTCACTGACTCGCTGCGCTCGGTCGTTCGGCTGCGGCGAGCGGTATCAGCTCACTCAAAGGCGGTAATA
CGGTTATCCACAGAATCAGGGGATAACGCAGGAAAGAACATGTGAGCAAAAGGCCAGCAAAAGGCCAGGA
ACCGTAAAAAGGCCGCGTTGCTGGCGTTTTTCCATAGGCTCCGCCCCCCTGACGAGCATCACAAAAATCG
ACGCTCAAGTCAGAGGTGGCGAAACCCGACAGGACTATAAAGATACCAGGCGTTTCCCCCTGGAAGCTCC
CTCGTGCGCTCTCCTGTTCCGACCCTGCCGCTTACCGGATACCTGTCCGCCTTTCTCCCTTCGGGAAGCG
TGGCGCTTTCTCATAGCTCACGCTGTAGGTATCTCAGTTCGGTGTAGGTCGTTCGCTCCAAGCTGGGCTG
TGTGCACGAACCCCCCGTTCAGCCCGACCGCTGCGCCTTATCCGGTAACTATCGTCTTGAGTCCAACCCG
GTAAGACACGACTTATCGCCACTGGCAGCAGCCACTGGTAACAGGATTAGCAGAGCGAGGTATGTAGGCG
GTGCTACAGAGTTCTTGAAGTGGTGGCCTAACTACGGCTACACTAGAAGGACAGTATTTGGTATCTGCGC
TCTGCTGAAGCCAGTTACCTTCGGAAAAAGAGTTGGTAGCTCTTGATCCGGCAAACAAACCACCGCTGGT
AGCGGTGGTTTTTTTGTTTGCAAGCAGCAGATTACGCGCAGAAAAAAAGGATCTCAAGAAGATCCTTTGA
TCTTTTCTACGGGGTCTGACGCTCAGTGGAACGAAAACTCACGTTAAGGGATTTTGGTCATGAGATTATC
AAAAAGGATCTTCACCTAGATCCTTTTAAATTAAAAATGAAGTTTTAAATCAATCTAAAGTATATATGAG
TAAACTTGGTCTGACAGTTACCAATGCTTAATCAGTGAGGCACCTATCTCAGCGATCTGTCTATTTCGTT
CATCCATAGTTGCCTGACTCCCCGTCGTGTAGATAACTACGATACGGGAGGGCTTACCATCTGGCCCCAG
TGCTGCAATGATACCGCGAGACCCACGCTCACCGGCTCCAGATTTATCAGCAATAAACCAGCCAGCCGGA
AGGGCCGAGCGCAGAAGTGGTCCTGCAACTTTATCCGCCTCCATCCAGTCTATTAATTGTTGCCGGGAAG
CTAGAGTAAGTAGTTCGCCAGTTAATAGTTTGCGCAACGTTGTTGCCATTGCTGCAGGCATCGTGGTGTC
ACGCTCGTCGTTTGGTATGGCTTCATTCAGCTCCGGTTCCCAACGATCAAGGCGAGTTACATGATCCCCC
ATGTTGTGCAAAAAAGCGGTTAGCTCCTTCGGTCCTCCGATCGTTGTCAGAAGTAAGTTGGCCGCAGTGT
TATCACTCATGGTTATGGCAGCACTGCATAATTCTCTTACTGTCATGCCATCCGTAAGATGCTTTTCTGT
GACTGGTGAGTACTCAACCAAGTCATTCTGAGAATAGTGTATGCGGCGACCGAGTTGCTCTTGCCCGGCG
TCAACACGGGATAATACCGCGCCACATAGCAGAACTTTAAAAGTGCTCATCATTGGAAAACGTTCTTCGG
GGCGAAAACTCTCAAGGATCTTACCGCTGTTGAGATCCAGTTCGATGTAACCCACTCGTGCACCCAACTG
ATCTTCAGCATCTTTTACTTTCACCAGCGTTTCTGGGTGAGCAAAAACAGGAAGGCAAAATGCCGCAAAA
AAGGGAATAAGGGCGACACGGAAATGTTGAATACTCATACTCTTCCTTTTTCAATATTATTGAAGCATTT
ATCAGGGTTATTGTCTCATGAGCGGATACATATTTGAATGTATTTAGAAAAATAAACAAATAGGGGTTCC
GCGCACATTTCCCCGAAAAGTGCCACCTGACGTCTAAGAAACCATTATTATCATGACATTAACCTATAAA
AATAGGCGTATCACGAGGCCCTTTC
Features (pLannotate 1.2.2; 16 found; start..end, strand, type, name):
     18..308     -  CDS            SUMO1: SUMO1_HUMAN - Also known as SMT3C, SMT3H3, UBL1. Experimental evidence at protein level: Swiss-Prot protein existence level 1. Ubiquitin-like protein that can be covalently attached to proteins as a monomer or a lysine-linked polymer. Covalent attachment via an isopeptide bond to its substrates requires prior activation by the E1 complex SAE1-SAE2 and linkage to the E2 enzyme UBE2I, and can be promoted by E3 ligases such as PIAS1-4, RANBP2 or CBX4. This post- translational modification on lysine residues of proteins plays a crucial role in a number of cellular processes such as nuclear transpo
    342..362     -  CDS            TEV site: tobacco etch virus (TEV) protease recognition and cleavage site
    400..422     -  RBS            RBS: efficient ribosome binding site from bacteriophage T7 gene 10 (Olins and Rangwala, 1989)
    437..461     -  protein_bind   lac operator: The lac repressor binds to the lac operator to inhibit transcription in E. coli. This inhibition can be relieved by adding lactose or isopropyl-β-D-thiogalactopyranoside (IPTG). lac repressor encoded by lacI
    462..480     -  promoter       T7 promoter: promoter for bacteriophage T7 RNA polymerase
    502..781     +  CDS            TcR (fragment): tetracycline efflux protein; tet; confers resistance to tetracycline
    789..866     +  promoter       lacI promoter: lacI
    867..1949    +  CDS            lacI: lac repressor; lacI; The lac repressor binds to the lac operator to inhibit transcription in E. coli. This inhibition can be relieved by adding lactose or isopropyl-β-D-thiogalactopyranoside (IPTG).
   1962..1983    +  protein_bind   CAP binding site: CAP binding activates transcription in the presence of cAMP. E. coli catabolite activator protein
   1998..2622    +  CDS            TcR (fragment): tetracycline efflux protein; tet; confers resistance to tetracycline
   2864..3244    -  CDS            YPB1_ECOLX: Protein predicted: Swiss-Prot protein existence level 4. From Escherichia coli.
   3261..3452    +  CDS            rop: Rop protein, which maintains plasmids at low copy number; rop
   3554..3693    +  misc_feature   bom: basis of mobility region from pBR322
   3879..4467    -  rep_origin     ori: high-copy-number ColE1/pMB1/pBR322/pUC origin of replication
   4638..5498    -  CDS            AmpR: β-lactamase; bla; confers resistance to ampicillin, carbenicillin, and related antibiotics
   5499..5603    -  promoter       AmpR promoter: bla
