[The description below was written by a language model from this plasmid's Addgene catalogue record and pLannotate feature annotations shown in this document.]
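Description:
H75K SUMO1 is a pET-family bacterial expression plasmid of about 5.7 kb for producing a point mutant of human SUMO1 in E. coli. It is maintained through a ColE1/pBR322-type origin accompanied by the rop gene and the bom mobility region, which fits the low copy number stated in the record, and it is selected with ampicillin via the β-lactamase gene and its native promoter. The annotation also shows two fragments of the tetracycline resistance gene and a predicted E. coli open reading frame. These are pBR322-derived backbone remnants rather than functional markers.

The expression cassette consists of a T7 promoter followed directly by a lac operator, the strong ribosome binding site from phage T7 gene 10, and the open reading frame. A plasmid-borne lacI gene with its own promoter supplies the repressor, so transcription stays off until IPTG is added in a host that provides T7 RNA polymerase. The insert encodes SUMO1, a ubiquitin-like protein modifier, with histidine 75 replaced by lysine. The catalogue lists an N-terminal His tag, and the feature table places a TEV protease cleavage site just upstream of the SUMO1 coding region, which would allow the tag to be removed after affinity purification. The His tag is not annotated as a separate feature, and no T7 terminator was detected in the table. The insert was assembled by Gibson cloning.

The stated purpose is recombinant expression of the mutant protein. The associated publication examines how surface charge modulates phase separation of multidomain proteins, consistent with a mutation that changes surface charge.
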