Addgene plasmid #221061: H75K SUMO1
Purpose: Expression of H75K SUMO1 protein under T7 promoter
Depositing lab: Michael Rosen. Depositing organization: University of Texas Southwestern Medical Center. Publication: Surface Charge Can Modulate Phase Separation of Multidomain Proteins. Kim J, Qin S, Zhou HX, Rosen MK. J Am Chem Soc. 2024 Feb 7;146(5):3383-3395. doi: 10.1021/jacs.3c12789. Epub 2024 Jan 23. PubMed 38262618.
Backbone
  Vector backbone: pET
  Backbone size w/o insert (bp): 5500
  Vector type: Bacterial Expression
Growth in bacteria
  Bacterial resistance: Ampicillin, 100 μg/mL
  Growth temperature: 37°C
  Growth strain: DH5alpha
  Copy number: Low Copy
Gene/Insert
  Gene/Insert name: H75K site mutation on SUMO 1
  Species: H. sapiens (human)
  Insert size (bp): 327
  Mutation: H75K
  Entrez Gene: SUMO1 (a.k.a. DAP1, GMP1, OFC10, PIC1, SENP2, SMT3, SMT3C, SMT3H3, UBL1)
  Promoter: T7
  Tag / fusion protein: His (N terminal on insert)
  Cloning method: Gibson Cloning
  Sequencing primers: 5′ TAATACGACTCACTATAGGG
Resource information
  A portion of this plasmid was derived from a plasmid made by: Jonggul
Terms and licenses: Academic/Nonprofit Terms; Industry Terms: Not Available to Industry
How to cite: H75K SUMO1 was a gift from Michael Rosen (Addgene plasmid # 221061 ; http://n2t.net/addgene:221061 ; RRID:Addgene_221061)
