>Addgene plasmid #221061 | H75K SUMO1 | depositor partial sequence | sequence record 433081 | Insert
ATGCATGAATTCGGCGGCTCATGGGGTGGTTCTATGAGTGATCAGGAAGCCAAACCCTCAACGGAGGATC
TTGGTGATAAAAAAGAAGGGGAGTATATTAAACTGAAAGTGATTGGACAGGACAGTAGCGAGATTCATTT
CAAAGTTAAGATGACTACGCATCTGAAAAAGCTGAAGGAATCGTATTGCCAGCGCCAGGGTGTTCCGATG
AACAGCTTACGCTTCCTGTTCGAAGGCCAGCGCATCGCGGACAACAAGACTCCTAAAGAGCTGGGTATGG
AAGAGGAGGACGTGATTGAAGTATACCAGGAACAGACCGGCGGATAAGGATCC
